LOCUS       Exported 1116 bp ds-DNA linear SYN 24-MAY-2021
DEFINITION  synthetic linear DNA
ACCESSION   .
VERSION     .
KEYWORDS    pCEP4_OCT4_T234A_S235A
SOURCE      synthetic DNA construct
  ORGANISM  synthetic DNA construct
REFERENCE   1 (bases 1 to 1116)
  AUTHORS   Brumbaugh J, Hou Z, Russell JD, Howden SE, Yu P, Ledvina AR, Coon
            JJ, Thomson JA
  TITLE     Phosphorylation regulates human OCT4.
  JOURNAL   Proc Natl Acad Sci U S A. 2012 May 8;109(19):7162-8. Epub 2012 Apr
            2.
  PUBMED    22474382
REFERENCE   2 (bases 1 to 1116)
  AUTHORS   .
  TITLE     Direct Submission
  JOURNAL   Exported May 24, 2021 from SnapGene Server 1.1.58
            http://www.snapgene.com
FEATURES             Location/Qualifiers
     source          1..1116
                     /organism="synthetic DNA construct"
                     /mol_type="other DNA"
ORIGIN
        1 gattatggcg ggacacctgg cttcggattt cgccttctcg ccccctccag gtggtggagg
       61 tgatgggcca ggggggccgg agccgggctg ggttgatcct cggacctggc taagcttcca
      121 aggccctcct ggagggccag gaatcgggcc gggggttggg ccaggctctg aggtgtgggg
      181 gattccccca tgccccccgc cgtatgagtt ctgtgggggg atggcgtact gtgggcccca
      241 ggttggagtg gggctagtgc cccaaggcgg cttggagacc tctcagcctg agggtgaagc
      301 aggagtcggg gtggagagca actccgatgg ggcctccccg gagccctgca ccgtcacccc
      361 tggtgccgtg aagctggaga aggagaagct ggagcaaaac ccggaggagt cccaggacat
      421 caaagctctg cagaaagaac tcgagcaatt tgccaagctc ctgaagcaga agaggatcac
      481 cctgggatat acacaggccg atgtggggct caccctgggg gttctatttg ggaaggtatt
      541 cagccaaacg accatctgcc gctttgaggc tctgcagctt agcttcaaga acatgtgtaa
      601 gctgcggccc ttgctgcaga agtgggtgga ggaagctgac aacaatgaaa atcttcagga
      661 gatatgcaaa gcagaaaccc tcgtgcaggc ccgaaagaga aagcgagccg ctatcgagaa
      721 ccgagtgaga ggcaacctgg agaatttgtt cctgcagtgc ccgaaaccca cactgcagca
      781 gatcagccac atcgcccagc agcttgggct cgagaaggat gtggtccgag tgtggttctg
      841 taaccggcgc cagaagggca agcgatcaag cagcgactat gcacaacgag aggattttga
      901 ggctgctggg tctcctttct cagggggacc agtgtccttt cctctggccc cagggcccca
      961 ttttggtacc ccaggctatg ggagccctca cttcactgca ctgtactcct cggtcccttt
     1021 ccctgagggg gaagcctttc cccctgtctc cgtcaccact ctgggctctc ccatgcattc
     1081 aaactgaggt gcctgccctc tagtttacgc ggccgc
//
