>Addgene plasmid #40630 | pCEP4_OCT4_T234A_S235A | addgene partial sequence | sequence record 56440 | hOCT4-F 5'-TGCAGAAAGAACTCGAGCAA-3'
CTTAGCTTCAAGAACATGTGTAAGCTGCGGCCCTTGCTGCAGAAGTGGGTGGAGGAAGCTGACAACAATG
AAAATCTTCAGGAGATATGCAAAGCAGAAACCCTCGTGCAGGCCCGAAAGAGAAAGCGAGCCGCTATCGA
GAACCGAGTGAGAGGCAACCTGGAGAATTTGTTCCTGCAGTGCCCGAAACCCACACTGCAGCAGATCAGC
CACATCGCCCAGCAGCTTGGGCTCGAGAAGGATGTGGTCCGAGTGTGGTTCTGTAACCGGCGCCAGAAGG
GCAAGCGATCAAGCAGCGACTATGCACAACGAGAGGATTTTGAGGCTGCTGGGTCTCCTTTCTCAGGGGG
ACCAGTGTCCTTTCCTCTGGCCCCAGGGCCCCATTTTGGTACCCCAGGCTATGGGAGCCCTCACTTCACT
GCACTGTACTCCTCGGTCCCTTTCCCTGAGGGGGAAGCCTTTCCCCCTGTCTCCGTCACCACTCTGGGCT
CTCCCATGCATTCAAACTGAGGTGCCTGCCCTCTAGTTTACGCGGCCGCTCGAGGCCGGCAAGGCCGGAT
CCAGACATGATAAGATACATTGATGAGTTTGGACAAACCACAACTAGAATGCAGTGAAAAAAATGCTTTA
TTTGTGAAATTTGTGATGCTATTGCTTTATTTGTAACCATTATAAGCTGCAATAAAACAAGTTAACAACA
AACAATTGCATTCATTTTATGTTTCAGGTTCAGGGGNAGGTGTGGGAGGTTTTTTAAAAGCAAGTAAAAC
CTCTACAAAATGTGGTATGGCTGATTATGATCCGGCTGCTCCGCGCGTTTCNGGTGAAGACGG
