[The description below was written by a language model from this plasmid's Addgene catalogue record and the feature table of its GenBank file.]
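Description:
pCEP4_OCT4_T234A_S235A is a mammalian expression plasmid built on the Invitrogen pCEP4 backbone, with a recorded total size of about 11.8 kb. It carries a roughly 1.1 kb human POU5F1 (OCT4) coding sequence. It is propagated in E. coli under ampicillin selection. The pCEP4 family is generally known as an episomal, EBV-based vector (oriP/EBNA-1) with hygromycin selection. However, this record lists the mammalian selectable marker as not applicable and annotates no backbone features, so none of these elements can be confirmed for this derivative. Expression of the insert is recorded as driven by the EF1-alpha promoter, a strong constitutive promoter that works well in many mammalian cell types, including pluripotent stem cells. This implies the vector's standard promoter was replaced or supplemented, though the record does not explain how. The insert was placed by restriction cloning, with the 5′ site destroyed and a NotI site retained at the 3′ end.

The payload is a double alanine substitution mutant of OCT4 at adjacent residues 234 and 235. Replacing serine or threonine with alanine removes the hydroxyl group needed for phosphorylation, producing a non-phosphorylatable form of the protein. The naming is inconsistent: the plasmid name gives T234A/S235A, while the insert and mutation fields give S234A/T235A, so which residue occupies which position should be checked against the sequence. In line with the associated study on phosphorylation-dependent regulation of human OCT4, the construct is suited to comparing phospho-deficient OCT4 with the wild-type protein in mammalian cells. No tags or reporters are recorded. The GenBank record held covers only about 1.1 kb, consistent in length with the insert region, and has no annotated features.
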