Addgene plasmid #40630: pCEP4_OCT4_T234A_S235A
Depositing lab: James Thomson. Depositing organization: University of Wisconsin, Madison. Publication: Phosphorylation regulates human OCT4. Brumbaugh J, Hou Z, Russell JD, Howden SE, Yu P, Ledvina AR, Coon JJ, Thomson JA. Proc Natl Acad Sci U S A. 2012 May 8;109(19):7162-8. Epub 2012 Apr 2. 10.1073/pnas.1203874109 PubMed 22474382.
Backbone
  Vector backbone: pCEP4
  Backbone manufacturer: Invitrogen
  Backbone size w/o insert (bp): 10712
  Total vector size (bp): 11795
  Vector type: Mammalian Expression
  Selectable markers: NA
Growth in bacteria
  Bacterial resistance: Ampicillin, 100 μg/mL
  Growth temperature: 37°C
  Growth strain: DH5alpha
  Copy number: Unknown
Gene/Insert
  Gene/Insert name: POU5F1_S234A_T235A (alt name: OCT4)
  Species: H. sapiens (human)
  Insert size (bp): 1080
  Mutation: S234A_T235A
  Entrez Gene: POU5F1 (a.k.a. OCT3, OCT4, OCT4Borf1, OTF-3, OTF3, OTF4, Oct-3, Oct-4, Oct3/4)
  Promoter: EF1-alpha
  Cloning method: Restriction Enzyme; 5′ cloning site none (destroyed during cloning); 3′ cloning site NotI (not destroyed)
  Sequencing primers: 5′ NA; 3′ NA
Terms and licenses: Academic/Nonprofit Terms; Industry Terms: Not Available to Industry
How to cite: pCEP4_OCT4_T234A_S235A was a gift from James Thomson (Addgene plasmid # 40630 ; http://n2t.net/addgene:40630 ; RRID:Addgene_40630)
